Addgene plasmid #34829: pQTEV-MTPN
Depositing lab: Konrad Buessow. Depositing organization: Max Planck Institute for Molecular Genetics. Publication: Structural genomics of human proteins--target selection and generation of a public catalogue of expression clones. Bussow K, Scheich C, Sievert V, Harttig U, Schultz J, Simon B, Bork P, Lehrach H, Heinemann U. Microb Cell Fact. 2005 Jul 5;4:21. doi: 10.1186/1475-2859-4-21. PubMed 15998469.
Backbone
  Vector backbone: pQTEV
  Backbone size w/o insert (bp): 4700
  Vector type: Bacterial Expression
Growth in bacteria
  Bacterial resistance: Ampicillin, 100 μg/mL
  Growth temperature: 37°C
  Growth strain: Rosetta
  Copy number: Unknown
Gene/Insert
  Gene/Insert name: myotrophin (alt names: DKFZp761E1322; PSFEp250D016)
  Species: H. sapiens (human)
  Insert size (bp): 429
  GenBank ID: CAD38909 DQ000582
  Entrez Gene: MTPN (a.k.a. MYOTROPHIN)
  Tag / fusion protein: His (N terminal on backbone); TEV (N terminal on backbone)
  Cloning method: Restriction Enzyme; 5′ cloning site BamHI (not destroyed); 3′ cloning site NotI (not destroyed)
  Sequencing primers: 5′ TGAGCGGATAACAATTTCACACAG; 3′ GGCAACCGAGCGTTCTGAAC
Terms and licenses: Academic/Nonprofit Terms; Industry Terms: Not Available to Industry
Depositor comments: The vector pQTEV is derived from Qiagen pQE-2 and contains an inactive chloramphenicol resistance gene sequence. The Rosetta bacterial strain contains an additional plasmid. The second plasmid, pRARE, provides rare tRNAs for overexpression of recombinant proteins. It has 4694 bp and is chloramphenicol resistence.
How to cite: pQTEV-MTPN was a gift from Konrad Buessow (Addgene plasmid # 34829 ; http://n2t.net/addgene:34829 ; RRID:Addgene_34829)
