[The description below was written by a language model from this plasmid's Addgene catalogue record and pLannotate feature annotations shown in this document.]
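Description:
pQTEV-MTPN is a bacterial expression plasmid that carries the human myotrophin (MTPN) coding sequence in the pQTEV backbone, a derivative of the Qiagen pQE-2 vector. It comes from a structural genomics effort that generated a public catalogue of expression clones for human proteins. The full depositor sequence is about 5.1 kb, consistent with a 4.7 kb backbone plus a 429 bp insert cloned between BamHI and NotI sites, both of which are preserved. The plasmid replicates from a ColE1/pMB1-type origin, with a pBR322 bom region and only a fragment of rop, and is selected with ampicillin through the β-lactamase gene. A cat promoter fragment and cat coding sequence are also annotated, but the depositor states that this chloramphenicol resistance sequence is inactive.

Expression is driven by the bacteriophage T5 promoter, which is read by E. coli RNA polymerase and is controlled by lac operator sequences. The plasmid supplies its own lac repressor from a lacI gene under the stronger lacIq promoter, so transcription is held off until it is induced with IPTG. The open reading frame begins with an N-terminal histidine tag, followed by a TEV protease cleavage site and then myotrophin, so the protein can be purified by metal-affinity chromatography and the tag removed afterwards. The annotation tool matched the insert to the bovine Swiss-Prot entry, whereas the catalogue record gives the species as human. The lambda t0 terminator follows the insert, and an rrnB T1 terminator lies downstream of cat. The listed Rosetta host carries a separate chloramphenicol-resistant plasmid, pRARE, which provides rare tRNAs to aid overexpression of recombinant proteins.
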