Features (pLannotate 1.2.2; 18 found; start..end, strand, type, name):
     10..54      +  promoter       T5 promoter: bacteriophage T5 promoter for E. coli RNA polymerase, with embedded lac operator
     62..78      +  protein_bind   lac operator: The lac repressor binds to the lac operator to inhibit transcription in E. coli. This inhibition can be relieved by adding lactose or isopropyl-β-D-thiogalactopyranoside (IPTG). lac repressor encoded by lacI
    121..141     +  CDS            7xHis: 6xHis affinity tag
    165..185     +  CDS            capTEV™ (fragment): composite tag for in vivo biotinylation, TEV protease cleavage, and 6xHis tagging
    190..540     +  CDS            MTPN: MTPN_BOVIN - Experimental evidence at protein level: Swiss-Prot protein existence level 1. Promotes dimerization of NF-kappa-B subunits and regulates NF-kappa-B transcription factor activity. Promotes growth of cardiomyocytes, but not cardiomyocyte proliferation. Promotes cardiac muscle hypertrophy. Plays a role in the regulation of the growth of actin filaments. Inhibits the activity of the F-actin-capping protein complex formed by the CAPZA1 and CAPZB heterodimer (By similarity). From Bos taurus (Bovine).
    586..680     +  terminator     lambda t0 terminator: transcription terminator from phage lambda
    695..723     +  promoter       cat promoter (fragment): promoter of the E. coli cat gene encoding chloramphenicol acetyltransferase
    724..1380    +  CDS            cat: CAT_ECOLX - Experimental evidence at protein level: Swiss-Prot protein existence level 1. This enzyme is an effector of chloramphenicol resistance in bacteria. From Escherichia coli. This protein is used as a marker in many commonly used cloning vectors, such as pACYC184.
   1448..1534    +  terminator     rrnB T1 terminator: Escherichia coli rrnB; transcription terminator T1 from the E. coli rrnB gene
   1557..1574    -  promoter       tet promoter (fragment): E. coli promoter for tetracycline efflux protein gene
   1593..1614    -  protein_bind   CAP binding site: CAP binding activates transcription in the presence of cAMP. E. coli catabolite activator protein
   1627..2709    -  CDS            lacI: lac repressor; lacI; The lac repressor binds to the lac operator to inhibit transcription in E. coli. This inhibition can be relieved by adding lactose or isopropyl-β-D-thiogalactopyranoside (IPTG).
   2710..2787    -  promoter       lacIq promoter: lacI (mutant); In the lacIq allele, a single base change in the promoter boosts expression of the lacI gene about 10-fold.
   2836..2877    +  CDS            rop (fragment): Rop protein, which maintains plasmids at low copy number; rop
   2979..3119    +  misc_feature   bom: basis of mobility region from pBR322
   3305..3893    -  rep_origin     ori: high-copy-number ColE1/pMB1/pBR322/pUC origin of replication
   4064..4924    -  CDS            AmpR: β-lactamase; bla; confers resistance to ampicillin, carbenicillin, and related antibiotics
   4925..5029    -  promoter       AmpR promoter: bla
>Addgene plasmid #34829 | pQTEV-MTPN | depositor full sequence | sequence record 41911 | Author sequence
CTCGAGAAATCATAAAAAATTTATTTGCTTTGTGAGCGGATAACAATTATAATAGATTCAATTGTGAGCG
GATAACAATTTCACACAGAATTCATTAAAGAGGAGAAATTAACTATGAAACATCACCATCACCATCACCA
TAGCGATTACGACATCCCCACTACTGAGAATCTTTATTTTCAGGGATCCTGCGACAAGGAGTTCATGTGG
GCCCTGAAAAACGGAGACTTGGATGAGGTGAAAGACTATGTGGCCAAGGGAGAAGATGTCAACCGGACAC
TAGAAGGTGGAAGGAAACCTCTTCATTATGCAGCAGATTGTGGGCAGCTTGAAATCCTGGAATTTCTGCT
GCTGAAAGGAGCAGATATTAATGCTCCAGATAAACATCATATTACTCCTCTTCTGTCTGCTGTCTATGAG
GGTCATGTTTCCTGTGTGAAATTGCTTCTGTCAAAGGGTGCTGATAAGACTGTGAAAGGCCCAGATGGAC
TGACCGCCTTTGAAGCCACTGACAACCAGGCAATCAAAGCTCTTCTCCAGTGAGCGGCCGCTCGACCTGC
AGCCAAGCTTAATTAGCTGAGCTTGGACTCCTGTTGATAGATCCAGTAATGACCTCAGAACTCCATCTGG
ATTTGTTCAGAACGCTCGGTTGCCGCCGGGCGTTTTTTATTGGTGAGAATCCAAGCTAGCTTGGCGAGAT
TTTCAGGAGCTAAGGAAGCTAAAATGGAGAAAAAAATCACTGGATATACCACCGTTGATATATCCCAATG
GCATCGTAAAGAACATTTTGAGGCATTTCAGTCAGTTGCTCAATGTACCTATAACCAGACCGTTCAGCTG
GATATTACGGCCTTTTTAAAGACCGTAAAGAAAAATAAGCACAAGTTTTATCCGGCCTTTATTCACATTC
TTGCCCGCCTGATGAATGCTCATCCGGAATTTCGTATGGCAATGAAAGACGGTGAGCTGGTGATATGGGA
TAGTGTTCACCCTTGTTACACCGTTTTCCATGAGCAAACTGAAACGTTTTCATCGCTCTGGAGTGAATAC
CACGACGATTTCCGGCAGTTTCTACACATATATTCGCAAGATGTGGCGTGTTACGGTGAAAACCTGGCCT
ATTTCCCTAAAGGGTTTATTGAGAATATGTTTTTCGTCTCAGCCAATCCCTGGGTGAGTTTCACCAGTTT
TGATTTAAACGTGGCCAATATGGACAACTTCTTCGCCCCCGTTTTCACCATGGGCAAATATTATACGCAA
GGCGACAAGGTGCTGATGCCGCTGGCGATTCAGGTTCATCATGCCGTTTGTGATGGCTTCCATGTCGGCA
GAATGCTTAATGAATTACAACAGTACTGCGATGAGTGGCAGGGCGGGGCGTAATTTTTTTAAGGCAGTTA
TTGGTGCCCTTAAACGCCTGGGGTAATGACTCTCTAGCTTGAGGCATCAAATAAAACGAAAGGCTCAGTC
GAAAGACTGGGCCTTTCGTTTTATCTGTTGTTTGTCGGTGAACGCTCTCCTGAGTAGGACAAATCCGCCC
TCTAGATTACGTGCAGTCGATGATAAGCTGTCAAACATGAGAATTGTGCCTAATGAGTGAGCTAACTTAC
ATTAATTGCGTTGCGCTCACTGCCCGCTTTCCAGTCGGGAAACCTGTCGTGCCAGCTGCATTAATGAATC
GGCCAACGCGCGGGGAGAGGCGGTTTGCGTATTGGGCGCCAGGGTGGTTTTTCTTTTCACCAGTGAGACG
GGCAACAGCTGATTGCCCTTCACCGCCTGGCCCTGAGAGAGTTGCAGCAAGCGGTCCACGCTGGTTTGCC
CCAGCAGGCGAAAATCCTGTTTGATGGTGGTTAACGGCGGGATATAACATGAGCTGTCTTCGGTATCGTC
GTATCCCACTACCGAGATATCCGCACCAACGCGCAGCCCGGACTCGGTAATGGCGCGCATTGCGCCCAGC
GCCATCTGATCGTTGGCAACCAGCATCGCAGTGGGAACGATGCCCTCATTCAGCATTTGCATGGTTTGTT
GAAAACCGGACATGGCACTCCAGTCGCCTTCCCGTTCCGCTATCGGCTGAATTTGATTGCGAGTGAGATA
TTTATGCCAGCCAGCCAGACGCAGACGCGCCGAGACAGAACTTAATGGGCCCGCTAACAGCGCGATTTGC
TGGTGACCCAATGCGACCAGATGCTCCACGCCCAGTCGCGTACCGTCTTCATGGGAGAAAATAATACTGT
TGATGGGTGTCTGGTCAGAGACATCAAGAAATAACGCCGGAACATTAGTGCAGGCAGCTTCCACAGCAAT
GGCATCCTGGTCATCCAGCGGATAGTTAATGATCAGCCCACTGACGCGTTGCGCGAGAAGATTGTGCACC
GCCGCTTTACAGGCTTCGACGCCGCTTCGTTCTACCATCGACACCACCACGCTGGCACCCAGTTGATCGG
CGCGAGATTTAATCGCCGCGACAATTTGCGACGGCGCGTGCAGGGCCAGACTGGAGGTGGCAACGCCAAT
CAGCAACGACTGTTTGCCCGCCAGTTGTTGTGCCACGCGGTTGGGAATGTAATTCAGCTCCGCCATCGCC
GCTTCCACTTTTTCCCGCGTTTTCGCAGAAACGTGGCTGGCCTGGTTCACCACGCGGGAAACGGTCTGAT
AAGAGACACCGGCATACTCTGCGACATCGTATAACGTTACTGGTTTCACATTCACCACCCTGAATTGACT
CTCTTCCGGGCGCTATCATGCCATACCGCGAAAGGTTTTGCACCATTCGATGGTGTCGGAATTTCGGGCA
GCGTTGGGTCCTGGCCACGGGTGCGCATGATCTAGAGCTGCCTCGCGCGTTTCGGTGATGACGGTGAAAA
CCTCTGACACATGCAGCTCCCGGAGACGGTCACAGCTTGTCTGTAAGCGGATGCCGGGAGCAGACAAGCC
CGTCAGGGCGCGTCAGCGGGTGTTGGCGGGTGTCGGGGCGCAGCCATGACCCAGTCACGTAGCGATAGCG
GAGTGTATACTGGCTTAACTATGCGGCATCAGAGCAGATTGTACTGAGAGTGCACCACATGCGGTGTGAA
ATACCGCACAGATGCGTAAGGAGAAAATACCGCATCAGGCGCTCTTCCGCTTCCTCGCTCACTGACTCGC
TGCGCTCGGTCGTTCGGCTGCGGCGAGCGGTATCAGCTCACTCAAAGGCGGTAATACGGTTATCCACAGA
ATCAGGGGATAACGCAGGAAAGAACATGTGAGCAAAAGGCCAGCAAAAGGCCAGGAACCGTAAAAAGGCC
GCGTTGCTGGCGTTTTTCCATAGGCTCCGCCCCCCTGACGAGCATCACAAAAATCGACGCTCAAGTCAGA
GGTGGCGAAACCCGACAGGACTATAAAGATACCAGGCGTTTCCCCCTGGAAGCTCCCTCGTGCGCTCTCC
TGTTCCGACCCTGCCGCTTACCGGATACCTGTCCGCCTTTCTCCCTTCGGGAAGCGTGGCGCTTTCTCAT
AGCTCACGCTGTAGGTATCTCAGTTCGGTGTAGGTCGTTCGCTCCAAGCTGGGCTGTGTGCACGAACCCC
CCGTTCAGCCCGACCGCTGCGCCTTATCCGGTAACTATCGTCTTGAGTCCAACCCGGTAAGACACGACTT
ATCGCCACTGGCAGCAGCCACTGGTAACAGGATTAGCAGAGCGAGGTATGTAGGCGGTGCTACAGAGTTC
TTGAAGTGGTGGCCTAACTACGGCTACACTAGAAGGACAGTATTTGGTATCTGCGCTCTGCTGAAGCCAG
TTACCTTCGGAAAAAGAGTTGGTAGCTCTTGATCCGGCAAACAAACCACCGCTGGTAGCGGTGGTTTTTT
TGTTTGCAAGCAGCAGATTACGCGCAGAAAAAAAGGATCTCAAGAAGATCCTTTGATCTTTTCTACGGGG
TCTGACGCTCAGTGGAACGAAAACTCACGTTAAGGGATTTTGGTCATGAGATTATCAAAAAGGATCTTCA
CCTAGATCCTTTTAAATTAAAAATGAAGTTTTAAATCAATCTAAAGTATATATGAGTAAACTTGGTCTGA
CAGTTACCAATGCTTAATCAGTGAGGCACCTATCTCAGCGATCTGTCTATTTCGTTCATCCATAGTTGCC
TGACTCCCCGTCGTGTAGATAACTACGATACGGGAGGGCTTACCATCTGGCCCCAGTGCTGCAATGATAC
CGCGAGACCCACGCTCACCGGCTCCAGATTTATCAGCAATAAACCAGCCAGCCGGAAGGGCCGAGCGCAG
AAGTGGTCCTGCAACTTTATCCGCCTCCATCCAGTCTATTAATTGTTGCCGGGAAGCTAGAGTAAGTAGT
TCGCCAGTTAATAGTTTGCGCAACGTTGTTGCCATTGCTACAGGCATCGTGGTGTCACGCTCGTCGTTTG
GTATGGCTTCATTCAGCTCCGGTTCCCAACGATCAAGGCGAGTTACATGATCCCCCATGTTGTGCAAAAA
AGCGGTTAGCTCCTTCGGTCCTCCGATCGTTGTCAGAAGTAAGTTGGCCGCAGTGTTATCACTCATGGTT
ATGGCAGCACTGCATAATTCTCTTACTGTCATGCCATCCGTAAGATGCTTTTCTGTGACTGGTGAGTACT
CAACCAAGTCATTCTGAGAATAGTGTATGCGGCGACCGAGTTGCTCTTGCCCGGCGTCAATACGGGATAA
TACCGCGCCACATAGCAGAACTTTAAAAGTGCTCATCATTGGAAAACGTTCTTCGGGGCGAAAACTCTCA
AGGATCTTACCGCTGTTGAGATCCAGTTCGATGTAACCCACTCGTGCACCCAACTGATCTTCAGCATCTT
TTACTTTCACCAGCGTTTCTGGGTGAGCAAAAACAGGAAGGCAAAATGCCGCAAAAAAGGGAATAAGGGC
GACACGGAAATGTTGAATACTCATACTCTTCCTTTTTCAATATTATTGAAGCATTTATCAGGGTTATTGT
CTCATGAGCGGATACATATTTGAATGTATTTAGAAAAATAAACAAATAGGGGTTCCGCGCACATTTCCCC
GAAAAGTGCCACCTGACGTCTAAGAAACCATTATTATCATGACATTAACCTATAAAAATAGGCGTATCAC
GAGGCCCTTTCGTCTTCAC
