>Addgene plasmid #34829 | pQTEV-MTPN | addgene partial sequence | sequence record 61063 | pQE-Fwd 5'-CCCGAAAAGTGCCACCTG-3'
AAATAGGCGTATCACGAGGCCCTTTCGTCTTCACCTCGAGAAATCATAAAAAATTTATTTGCTTTGTGAG
CGGATAACAATTATAATAGATTCAATTGTGAGCGGATAACAATTTCACACAGAATTCATTAAAGAGGAGA
AATTAACTATGAAACATCACCATCACCATCACCATAGCGATTACGACATCCCCACTACTGAGAATCTTTA
TTTTCAGGGATCCTGCGACAAGGAGTTCATGTGGGCCCTGAAAAACGGAGACTTGGATGAGGTGAAAGAC
TATGTGGCCAAGGGAGAAGATGTCAACCGGACACTAGAAGGTGGAAGGAAACCTCTTCATTATGCAGCAG
ATTGTGGGCAGCTTGAAATCCTGGAATTTCTGCTGCTGAAAGGAGCAGATATTAATGCTCCAGATAAACA
TCATATTACTCCTCTTCTGTCTGCTGTCTATGAGGGTCATGTTTCCTGTGTGAAATTGCTTCTGTCAAAG
GGTGCTGATAAGACTGTGAAAGGCCCAGATGGACTGACCGCCTTTGAAGCCACTGACAACCAGGCAATCA
AAGCTCTTCTCCAGTGAGCGGCCGCTCGACCTGCAGCCAAGCTTAATTAGCTGAGCTTGGACTCCTGTTG
ATAGATCCAGTAATGACCTCAGAACTCCATCTGGATTTGTTCAGAACGCTCGGTTGCCGCCGGGCGTTTT
TTATTGGTGAGAATCCAAGCTAGCTTGGCGAGATTTTCAGGAGCTAAGGAAGCTAAAATGGAGAAAAAAA
TCACTGGATATACCACCGTTGATATATCCCAATGGCATCGTAAAGAACATTTTGAGGCATTTCAGTCAGT
TGCTCAATGTACCTATAACCAGACCGTTCAGCTGGATATTACGGCCTTTT
